>Addgene plasmid #152944 | pGBW-m4133486 | depositor full sequence | sequence record 295956 | Full Sequence
CACCATGAAAATGTCAGATGTAAAGTGCACATCAGTAGTCTTACTCTCAGTTTTGCAACAACTCAGAGTA
GAATCATCATCTAAATTGTGGGCTCAATGTGTCCAGTTACACAATGACATTCTCTTAGCTAAAGATACTA
CTGAAGCCTTTGAAAAAATGGTTTCACTACTTTCTGTTTTGCTTTCCATGCAGGGTGCTGTAGACATAAA
CAAGCTTTGTGAAGAAATGCTGGACAACAGGGCAACCTTAGAAAACCTTTACTTTCAGTCGATGAGTGAC
AAAATCATTCATCTAACCGATGACTCCTTTGATACAGACGTGTTGAAGGCCGATGGTGCGATACTGGTAG
ATTTCTGGGCTGAATGGTGTGGCCCGTGCAAGATGATCGCACCCATTCTGGACGAGATCGCCGACGAGTA
TCAAGGAAAATTAACTGTCGCTAAGCTTAATATAGATCAGAACCCAGGGACGGCACCTAAATACGGCATC
AGGGGAATACCTACCCTCCTGCTCTTTAAGAATGGGGAAGTTGCCGCGACAAAAGTGGGAGCCCTGTCTA
AGGGCCAGCTAAAAGAGTTCTTGGACGCTAACCTGGCAGGTTCAGGCTCGGGGCACATGCACCATCACCA
TCACCATAGCAGCGGGCTCGTGCCACGCGGCTAAGCTAGCTTGACTGACTGAGATACAGCGTACCTTCAG
CTCACAGACATGATAAGATACATTGATGAGTTTGGACAAACCACAACTAGAATGCAGTGAAAAAAATGCT
TTATTTGTGAAATTTGTGATGCTATTGCTTTATTTGTAACCATTATAAGCTGCAATAAACAAGTTAACAA
CAACAATTGCATTCATTTTATGTTTCAGGTTCAGGGGGAGGTGTGGGAGGTTTTTTAAAGCAAGTAAAAC
CTCTACAAATGTGGTATTGGCCCATCTCTATCGGTATCGTAGCATAACCCCTTGGGGCCTCTAAACGGGT
CTTGAGGGGTTTTTTGTGCCCCTCGGGCCGGATTGCTATCTACCGGCATTGGCGCAGAAAAAAATGCCTG
ATGCGACGCTGCGCGTCTTATACTCCCACATATGCCAGATTCAGCAACGGATACGGCTTCCCCAACTTGC
CCACTTCCATACGTGTCCTCCTTACCAGAAATTTATCCTTAAGGTCGTCAGCTATCCTGCAGGCGATCTC
TCGATTTCGATCAAGACATTCCTTTAATGGTCTTTTCTGGACACCACTAGGGGTCAGAAGTAGTTCATCA
AACTTTCTTCCCTCCCTAATCTCATTGGTTACCTTGGGCTATCGAAACTTAATTAACCAGTCAAGTCAGC
TACTTGGCGAGATCGACTTGTCTGGGTTTCGACTACGCTCAGAATTGCGTCAGTCAAGTTCGATCTGGTC
CTTGCTATTGCACCCGTTCTCCGATTACGAGTTTCATTTAAATCATGTGAGCAAAAGGCCAGCAAAAGGC
CAGGAACCGTAAAAAGGCCGCGTTGCTGGCGTTTTTCCATAGGCTCCGCCCCCCTGACGAGCATCACAAA
AATCGACGCTCAAGTCAGAGGTGGCGAAACCCGACAGGACTATAAAGATACCAGGCGTTTCCCCCTGGAA
GCTCCCTCGTGCGCTCTCCTGTTCCGACCCTGCCGCTTACCGGATACCTGTCCGCCTTTCTCCCTTCGGG
AAGCGTGGCGCTTTCTCATAGCTCACGCTGTAGGTATCTCAGTTCGGTGTAGGTCGTTCGCTCCAAGCTG
GGCTGTGTGCACGAACCCCCCGTTCAGCCCGACCGCTGCGCCTTATCCGGTAACTATCGTCTTGAGTCCA
ACCCGGTAAGACACGACTTATCGCCACTGGCAGCAGCCACTGGTAACAGGATTAGCAGAGCGAGGTATGT
AGGCGGTGCTACAGAGTTCTTGAAGTGGTGGCCTAACTACGGCTACACTAGAAGAACAGTATTTGGTATC
TGCGCTCTGCTGAAGCCAGTTACCTTCGGAAAAAGAGTTGGTAGCTCTTGATCCGGCAAACAAACCACCG
CTGGTAGCGGTGGTTTTTTTGTTTGCAAGCAGCAGATTACGCGCAGAAAAAAAGGATCTCAAGAAGATCC
TTTGATCTTTTCTACGGGGTCTGACGCTCAGTGGAACGAAAACTCACGTTAAGGGATTTTGGTCATGAGA
TTATCAAAAAGGATCTTCACCTAGATCCTTTTAAATTAAAAATGAAGTTTTAAATCAATCTAAAGTATAT
ATGAGTAAACTTGGTCTGACAGTTACCAATGCTTAATCAGTGAGGCACCTATCTCAGCGATCTGTCTATT
TCGTTCATCCATAGTTGCATTTAAATTTCCGAACTCTCCAAGGCCCTCGTCGGAAAATCTTCAAACCTTT
CGTCCGATCCATCTTGCAGGCTACCTCTCGAACGAACTATCGCAAGTCTCTTGGCCGGCCTTGCGCCTTG
GCTATTGCTTGGCAGCGCCTATCGCCAGGTATTACTCCAATCCCGAATATCCGAGATCGGGATCACCCGA
GAGAAGTTCAACCTACATCCTCAATCCCGATCTATCCGAGATCCGAGGAATATCGAAATCGGGGCGCGCC
TGGCCTCCGCGCCGGGTTTTGGCGCCTCCCGCGGGCGCCCCCCTCGTCACGGCGAGCGCTGCCACGTCAG
ACGAAGGGCGCAGGAGCGTCCTGATCCTTCCGCCCGGACGCTCAGGACAGCGGCCCGCTGCTCATAAGAC
TCGGCCTTAGAACCCCAGTATCAGCAGAAGGACATTTTAGGACGGGACTTGGGTGACTCTAGGGCACTGG
TTTTCTTTCCAGAGAGCGGAACAGGCGAGGAAAAGTAGTCCCTTCTCGGCGATTCTGCGGAGGGATCTCC
GTGGGGCGGTGAACGCCGATGATTATATAAGGACGCGCCGGGTGTGGCACAGCTAGTTCCGTCGCAGCCG
GGATTTGGGTCGCGGTTCTTGTTTGTGGATCGCTGTGATCGTCACTTGGTGAGTAGCGGGCTGCTGGGCT
GGCCGGGGCTTTCGTGGCCGCCGGGCCGCTCGGTGGGACGGAAGCGTGTGGAGAGACCGCCAAGGGCTGT
AGTCTGGGTCCGCGAGCAAGGTTGCCCTGAACTGGGGGTTGGGGGGAGCGCAGCAAAATGGCGGCTGTTC
CCGAGTCTTGAATGGAAGACGCTTGTGAGGCGGGCTGTGAGGTCGTTGAAACAAGGTGGGGGGCATGGTG
GGCGGCAAGAACCCAAGGTCTTGAGCCCTTCGCTAATGCGGGAAAGCTCTTATTCGGGTGAGATGGGCTG
GGCACCATCTGGGGACCCTGACGTGAAGTTTGTCACTGACTGGAGAACTCGGTTTGTCGTCTGTTGCGGG
GGCGGCAGTTATGGCGGTGCCGTTGGGCAGTGCACCCGTACCTTTGGGAGCGCGCGCCCTCGTCGTGTCG
TGACGTCACCCGTTCTGTTGGCTTATAATGCAGGGTGGGGCCACCTGCCGGTAGGTGTGCGGTAGGCTTT
TCTCCGTCGCAGGACGCAGGGTTCGGGCCTAGGGTAGGCTCTCCTGAATCGACAGGCGCCGGACCTCTGG
TGAGGGGAGGGATAAGTGAGGCGTCAGTTTCTTTGGTCGGTTTTATGTACCTATCTTCTTAAGTAGCTGA
AGCTCCGGTTTTGAACTATGCGCTCGGGGTTGGCGAGTGTGTTTTGTGAAGTTTTTTAGGCACCTTTTGA
AATGTAATCATTTGGGTCAATATGTAATTTTCAGTGTTAGACTTGTAAATTGTCCGCTAAATTCTGGCCG
TTTTTGGCTTTTTTGTTAGACAACATGACCGAGTACAAGCCCACGGTGCGCCTCGCCACCCGCGACGACG
TCCCCAGGGCCGTACGCACCCTCGCCGCCGCGTTCGCCGACTACCCCGCCACGCGCCACACCGTCGATCC
GGACCGCCACATCGAGCGGGTCACCGAGCTGCAAGAACTCTTCCTCACGCGCGTCGGGCTCGACATCGGC
AAGGTGTGGGTCGCGGACGACGGCGCCGCGGTGGCGGTCTGGACCACGCCGGAGAGCGTCGAAGCGGGGG
CGGTGTTCGCCGAGATCGGCCCGCGCATGGCCGAGTTGAGCGGTTCCCGGCTGGCCGCGCAGCAACAGAT
GGAGGGCCTCCTGGCGCCGCACCGGCCCAAGGAGCCCGCGTGGTTCCTGGCCACCGTCGGCGTCTCGCCC
GACCACCAGGGCAAGGGTCTGGGCAGCGCCGTCGTGCTCCCCGGAGTGGAGGCCGCCGAGCGCGCCGGGG
TGCCCGCCTTCCTGGAGACCTCCGCGCCCCGCAACCTCCCCTTCTACGAGCGGCTCGGCTTCACCGTCAC
CGCCGACGTCGAGGTGCCCGAAGGACCGCGCACCTGGTGCATGACCCGCAAGCCCGGTGCCTAGGCTAGT
ATGTAAGCCTAGTCTTAGATAATAAAATCGCTATCCATCGAAGATGGATGTGTGTTGGTTTTTTGTGTGT
GTAACGCTAGGCGCGCCTGGTGTACCGAGAACGATCCTCTCAGTGCGAGTCTCGACGATCCATATCGTTG
CTTGGCAGTCAGCCAGTCGGAATCCAGCTTGGGACCCAGGAAGTCCAATCGTCAGATATTGTACTCAAGC
CTGGTCACGGCAGCGTACCGATCTGTTTAAACCTAGATATTGATAGTCTGATCGGTCAACGTATAATCGA
GTCCTAGCTTTTGCAAACATCTATCAAGAGACAGGATCAGCAGGAGGCTTTCGCATGAGTATTCAACATT
TCCGTGTCGCCCTTATTCCCTTTTTTGCGGCATTTTGCCTTCCTGTTTTTGCTCACCCAGAAACGCTGGT
GAAAGTAAAAGATGCTGAAGATCAGTTGGGTGCGCGAGTGGGTTACATCGAACTGGATCTCAACAGCGGT
AAGATCCTTGAGAGTTTTCGCCCCGAAGAACGCTTTCCAATGATGAGCACTTTTAAAGTTCTGCTATGTG
GCGCGGTATTATCCCGTATTGACGCCGGGCAAGAGCAACTCGGTCGCCGCATACACTATTCTCAGAATGA
CTTGGTTGAGTATTCACCAGTCACAGAAAAGCATCTTACGGATGGCATGACAGTAAGAGAATTATGCAGT
GCTGCCATAACCATGAGTGATAACACTGCGGCCAACTTACTTCTGACAACGATTGGAGGACCGAAGGAGC
TAACCGCTTTTTTGCACAACATGGGGGATCATGTAACTCGCCTTGATCGTTGGGAACCGGAGCTGAATGA
AGCCATACCAAACGACGAGCGTGACACCACGATGCCTGTAGCAATGGCAACAACCTTGCGTAAACTATTA
ACTGGCGAACTACTTACTCTAGCTTCCCGGCAACAGTTGATAGACTGGATGGAGGCGGATAAAGTTGCAG
GACCACTTCTGCGCTCGGCCCTTCCGGCTGGCTGGTTTATTGCTGATAAATCTGGAGCCGGTGAGCGTGG
GTCTCGCGGTATCATTGCAGCACTGGGGCCAGATGGTAAGCCCTCCCGTATCGTAGTTATCTACACGACG
GGGAGTCAGGCAACTATGGATGAACGAAATAGACAGATCGCTGAGATAGGTGCCTCACTGATTAAGCATT
GGTAACCGATTCTAGGTGCATTGGCGCAGAAAAAAATGCCTGATGCGACGCTGCGCGTCTTATACTCCCA
CATATGCCAGATTCAGCAACGGATACGGCTTCCCCAACTTGCCCACTTCCATACGTGTCCTCCTTACCAG
AAATTTATCCTTAAGATCGTTTAAACTCGACTCTGGCTCTATCGAATCTCCGTCGTTTCGAGCTTACGCG
AACAGCCGTGGCGCTCATTTGCTCGTCGGGCATCGAATCTCGTCAGCTATCGTCAGCTTACCTTTTTGGC
AGCGATCGCGGCTCCCGACATCTTGGACCATTAGCTCCACAGGTATCTTCTTCCCTCTAGTGGTCATAAC
AGCAGCTTCAGCTACCTCTCAATTCAAAAAACCCCTCAAGACCCGTTTAGAGGCCCCAAGGGGTTATGCT
ATCAATCGTTGCGTTACACACACAAAAAACCAACACACATCCATCTTCGATGGATAGCGATTTTATTATC
TAACTGCTGATCGAGTGTAGCCAGATCTAGTAATCAATTACGGGGTCATTAGTTCATAGCCCATATATGG
AGTTCCGCGTTACATAACTTACGGTAAATGGCCCGCCTGGCTGACCGCCCAACGACCCCCGCCCATTGAC
GTCAATAATGACGTATGTTCCCATAGTAACGCCAATAGGGACTTTCCATTGACGTCAATGGGTGGAGTAT
TTACGGTAAACTGCCCACTTGGCAGTACATCAAGTGTATCATATGCCAAGTACGCCCCCTATTGACGTCA
ATGACGGTAAATGGCCCGCCTGGCATTATGCCCAGTACATGACCTTATGGGACTTTCCTACTTGGCAGTA
CATCTACGTATTAGTCATCGCTATTACCATGCTGATGCGGTTTTGGCAGTACATCAATGGGCGTGGATAG
CGGTTTGACTCACGGGGATTTCCAAGTCTCCACCCCATTGACGTCAATGGGAGTTTGTTTTGGCACCAAA
ATCAACGGGACTTTCCAAAATGTCGTAACAACTCCGCCCCATTGACGCAAATGGGCGGTAGGCGTGTACG
GTGGGAGGTCTATATAAGCAGAGCTGGTTTAGTGAACCGTCAGATCAGATCTTTGTCGATCCTACCATCC
ACTCGACACACCCGCCAGCGGCCGC
Features (pLannotate 1.2.2; 20 found; start..end, strand, type, name):
    272..598     +  CDS            trxA: THIO_ECO57 - Experimental evidence at protein level: Swiss-Prot protein existence level 1. Participates in various redox reactions through the reversible oxidation of its active center dithiol to a disulfide and catalyzes dithiol-disulfide exchange reactions. From Escherichia coli O157:H7.
    620..637     +  CDS            6xHis: 6xHis affinity tag
    714..835     -  polyA_signal   SV40 poly(A) signal: SV40 polyadenylation signal
    858..927     -  CDS            large T antigen (fragment): large T antigen from SV40 (simian virus 40)
    950..996     +  terminator     T7 terminator: transcription terminator for bacteriophage T7 RNA polymerase
   1026..1162    +  terminator     rrnG terminator: transcription terminator from the E. coli ribosomal RNA rrnG operon (Albrechtsen et al., 1991)
   1207..1278    +  misc_feature   3' β-globin insulator: insulator downstream of the human β-globin locus (Farrell et al., 2002)
   1504..2092    -  rep_origin     ori: high-copy-number ColE1/pMB1/pBR322/pUC origin of replication
   2264..2328    -  CDS            bla(M) (fragment): β-lactamase lacking the signal sequence; bla(M); allows cytosolic expression of β-lactamase
   2592..3801    +  promoter       UbC promoter: human ubiquitin C promoter
   3805..4402    +  CDS            PuroR (fragment): puromycin N-acetyltransferase; pac from Streptomyces; confers resistance to puromycin
   4431..4479    +  polyA_signal   poly(A) signal: synthetic polyadenylation signal
   4745..5605    +  CDS            AmpR: β-lactamase; bla; confers resistance to ampicillin, carbenicillin, and related antibiotics
   5618..5754    +  terminator     rrnG terminator: transcription terminator from the E. coli ribosomal RNA rrnG operon (Albrechtsen et al., 1991)
   5899..5970    +  misc_feature   5' β-globin insulator: insulator upstream of the human β-globin locus (Farrell et al., 2002)
   5975..6021    -  terminator     T7 terminator: transcription terminator for bacteriophage T7 RNA polymerase
   6039..6087    -  polyA_signal   poly(A) signal: synthetic polyadenylation signal
   6168..6471    +  enhancer       CMV enhancer: human cytomegalovirus immediate early enhancer
   6544..6561    -  promoter       CMV promoter (fragment): human cytomegalovirus (CMV) immediate early promoter
   6624..6675    +  promoter       CMVd2 promoter: truncated human cytomegalovirus (CMV) immediate early promoter that yields moderately reduced expression relative to the full-length promoter
