[The description below was written by a language model from this plasmid's Addgene catalogue record and pLannotate feature annotations shown in this document.]
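Description:
pGBW-m4133486 is a mammalian expression plasmid built on the pTwist_CMV_Puro_6 backbone for producing SARS-CoV-2 nsp7, the small non-structural protein cleaved from the ORF1ab polyprotein. It is propagated in E. coli as a high-copy plasmid through a ColE1/pUC-type origin and selected with ampicillin via a full-length β-lactamase gene. A separate mammalian selection cassette, consisting of the human ubiquitin C promoter driving puromycin N-acetyltransferase followed by a synthetic poly(A) signal, allows enrichment or stable selection of transfected cells with puromycin.

The wild-type nsp7 coding sequence (about 242 bp) is expressed from the CMV immediate-early enhancer and promoter. The feature table does not annotate the insert itself, but on the circular map it would lie in the unannotated stretch between the CMV elements near the end of the numbering and the thioredoxin gene near the start. The catalogue lists a C-terminal, TEV-cleavable TRX fusion supplied by the backbone. This is consistent with the annotated E. coli trxA coding sequence, which is followed by a 6xHis tag not mentioned in the catalogue fields; the TEV site is not separately annotated. Thioredoxin is commonly used as a solubility-enhancing partner, the His tag allows metal-affinity purification, and TEV cleavage would release nsp7 from both.

An SV40 polyadenylation signal lies just downstream of the fusion, although it is annotated on the opposite strand. The expression unit is flanked by β-globin insulator elements, with bacterial rrnG and T7 terminators and an upstream synthetic poly(A) signal that help isolate it from neighbouring transcription. The construct suits transient or puromycin-selected expression of tagged nsp7 for purification, interaction or functional studies, although the record states no purpose beyond expression.
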