Addgene plasmid #152944: pGBW-m4133486
Purpose: Mammalian expression plasmid for SARS-CoV-2 nsp7
Depositing lab: Ginkgo Bioworks & Benjie Chen. Depositing organization: Ginkgo Bioworks.
Backbone
  Vector backbone: pTwist_CMV_Puro_6
  Backbone size w/o insert (bp): 6080
  Vector type: Mammalian Expression
  Selectable markers: Puromycin
Growth in bacteria
  Bacterial resistance: Ampicillin, 100 μg/mL
  Growth temperature: 37°C
  Growth strain: DH5alpha
  Copy number: High Copy
Gene/Insert
  Gene/Insert name: SARS-CoV-2 nsp7
  Species: Severe acute respiratory syndrome coronavirus 2
  Insert size (bp): 242
  Mutation: wt
  Entrez Gene: ORF1ab (a.k.a. GU280_gp01)
  Promoter: CMV
  Tag / fusion protein: Cleavable TEV;TRX (C terminal on backbone)
  Cloning method: Unknown
Resource information
  A portion of this plasmid was derived from a plasmid made by: GinkgoBioworks
Depositor comments: NCBI reference sequence: YP_009725303.1
How to cite: pGBW-m4133486 was a gift from Ginkgo Bioworks & Benjie Chen (Addgene plasmid # 152944 ; http://n2t.net/addgene:152944 ; RRID:Addgene_152944)
